>Addgene plasmid #137758 | HA-MAP1LC3C | addgene full sequence | sequence record 273187 | Addgene NGS Result
TTCGAGCTCGCCCGACATTGATTATTGACTAGTTATTAATAGTAATCAATTACGGGGTCATTAGTTCATA
GCCCATATATGGAGTTCCGCGTTACATAACTTACGGTAAATGGCCCGCCTGGCTGACCGCCCAACGACCC
CCGCCCATTGACGTCAATAATGACGTATGTTCCCATAGTAACGCCAATAGGGACTTTCCATTGACGTCAA
TGGGTGGAGTATTTACGGTAAACTGCCCACTTGGCAGTACATCAAGTGTATCATATGCCAAGTACGCCCC
CTATTGACGTCAATGACGGTAAATGGCCCGCCTGGCATTATGCCCAGTACATGACCTTATGGGACTTTCC
TACTTGGCAGTACATCTACGTATTAGTCATCGCTATTACCATGGTGATGCGGTTTTGGCAGTACATCAAT
GGGCGTGGATAGCGGTTTGACTCACGGGGATTTCCAAGTCTCCACCCCATTGACGTCAATGGGAGTTTGT
TTTGGCACCAAAATCAACGGGACTTTCCAAAATGTCGTAACAACTCCGCCCCATTGACGCAAATGGGCGG
TAGGCGTGTACGGTGGGAGGTCTATATAAGCAGAGCTCGTTTAGTGAACCGTCAGATCGCCTGGAGACGC
CATCCACGCTGTTTTGACCTCCATAGAAGACACCGGGACCGATCCAGCCTCCGCGGCCGGGAACGGTGCA
TTGGAACGCGGATTCCCCGTGCCAAGAGTGACGTAAGTACCGCCTATAGAGTCTATAGGCCCACCCCCTT
GGCTTCGTTAGAACGCGGCTACAATTAATACATAACCTTATGTATCATACACATACGATTTAGGTGACAC
TATAGAATAACATCCACTTTGCCTTTCTCTCCACAGGTGTCCACTCCCAGGTCCAACTGTACCTCGCGAG
CCAGCCATGTACCCATACGACGTCCCAGACTACGCTGGCGGCCGCCCGCCTCCACAGAAAATCCCAAGCG
TCAGACCCTTCAAGCAGAGGAAAAGCTTGGCAATCAGACAAGAGGAAGTTGCTGGAATCCGGGCAAAGTT
CCCCAACAAAATCCCGGTGGTAGTGGAGCGCTACCCCAGGGAGACGTTCCTGCCCCCGCTGGACAAAACC
AAGTTCCTGGTCCCGCAGGAGCTGACCATGACCCAGTTCCTCAGCATCATCCGGAGCCGCATGGTCCTGA
GAGCCACGGAAGCCTTTTACTTGCTGGTGAACAACAAGAGCCTGGTCAGCATGAGCGCAACCATGGCAGA
GATCTACAGAGACTACAAGGATGAGGATGGCTTCGTGTACATGACCTACGCCTCCCAGGAGACATTTGGC
TGCCTGGAGTCAGCAGCCCCCAGGGATGGGAGCAGCCTTGAGGACAGACCCTGCAATCCTCTCTCTAGAA
TGGAGCAGAAGCTGATCTCCGAGGAGGACCTGTGAAAGCTTGGCCGCCATGGCCCAACTTGTTTATTGCA
GCTTATAATGGTTACAAATAAAGCAATAGCATCACAAATTTCACAAATAAAGCATTTTTTTCACTGCATT
CTAGTTGTGGTTTGTCCAAACTCATCAATGTATCTTATCATGTCTGGATCGGGAATTAATTCGGCGCAGC
ACCATGGCCTGAAATAACCTCTGAAAGAGGAACTTGGTTAGGTACCTTCTGAGGCGGAAAGAACCAGCTG
TGGAATGTGTGTCAGTTAGGGTGTGGAAAGTCCCCAGGCTCCCCAGCAGGCAGAAGTATGCAAAGCATGC
ATCTCAATTAGTCAGCAACCAGGTGTGGAAAGTCCCCAGGCTCCCCAGCAGGCAGAAGTATGCAAAGCAT
GCATCTCAATTAGTCAGCAACCATAGTCCCGCCCCTAACTCCGCCCATCCCGCCCCTAACTCCGCCCAGT
TCCGCCCATTCTCCGCCCCATGGCTGACTAATTTTTTTTATTTATGCAGAGGCCGAGGCCGCCTCGGCCT
CTGAGCTATTCCAGAAGTAGTGAGGAGGCTTTTTTGGAGGCCTAGGCTTTTGCAAAAAGCTGTTAACAGC
TTGGCACTGGCCGTCGTTTTACAACGTCGTGACTGGGAAAACCCTGGCGTTACCCAACTTAATCGCCTTG
CAGCACATCCCCCTTTCGCCAGCTGGCGTAATAGCGAAGAGGCCCGCACCGATCGCCCTTCCCAACAGTT
GCGCAGCCTGAATGGCGAATGGCGCCTGATGCGGTATTTTCTCCTTACGCATCTGTGCGGTATTTCACAC
CGCATA
[142 nt withheld, positions 2247-2388]
C
[141 nt withheld, positions 2390-2530]
CCTTTGACGTTGGAGTCCACGTTCTTT
[37 nt withheld, positions 2558-2594]
ACCCTATCTCGGGCTATTCTTTTGATTTATAAGGGATTTTGCCGATTTCGGCCTATTGGTTAAAAAATGA
GCTGATTTAACAAAAATTTAACGCGAATTTTAACAAAATATTAACGTTTACAATTTTATGGTGCACTCTC
AGTACAATCTGCTCTGATGCCGCATAGTTAAGCCAGCCCCGACACCCGCCAACACCCGCTGACGCGCCCT
GACGGGCTTGTCTGCTCCCGGCATCCGCTTACAGACAAGCTGTGACCGTCTCCGGGAGCTGCATGTGTCA
GAGGTTTTCACCGTCATCACCGAAACGCGCGAGACGAAAGGGCCTCGTGATACGCCTATTTTTATAGGTT
AATGTCATGATAATAATGGTTTCTTAGACGTCAGGTGGCACTTTTCGGGGAAATGTGCGCGGAACCCCTA
TTTGTTTATTTTTCTAAATACATTCAAATATGTATCCGCTCATGAGACAATAACCCTGATAAATGCTTCA
ATAATATTGAAAAAGGAAGAGTATGAGTATTCAACATTTCCGTGTCGCCCTTATTCCCTTTTTTGCGGCA
TTTTGCCTTCCTGTTTTTGCTCACCCAGAAACGCTGGTGAAAGTAAAAGATGCTGAAGATCAGTTGGGTG
CACGAGTGGGTTACATCGAACTGGATCTCAACAGCGGTAAGATCCTTGAGAGTTTTCGCCCCGAAGAACG
TTTTCCAATGATGAGCACTTTTAAAGTTCTGCTATGTGGCGCGGTATTATCCCGTATTGACGCCGGGCAA
GAGCAACTCGGTCGCCGCATACACTATTCTCAGAATGACTTGGTTGAGTACTCACCAGTCACAGAAAAGC
ATCTTACGGATGGCATGACAGTAAGAGAATTATGCAGTGCTGCCATAACCATGAGTGATAACACTGCGGC
CAACTTACTTCTGACAACGATCGGAGGACCGAAGGAGCTAACCGCTTTTTTGCACAACATGGGGGATCAT
GTAACTCGCCTTGATCGTTGGGAACCGGAGCTGAATGAAGCCATACCAAACGACGAGCGTGACACCACGA
TGCCTGTAGCAATGGCAACAACGTTGCGCAAACTATTAACTGGCGAACTACTTACTCTAGCTTCCCGGCA
ACAATTAATAGACTGGATGGAGGCGGATAAAGTTGCAGGACCACTTCTGCGCTCGGCCCTTCCGGCTGGC
TGGTTTATTGCTGATAAATCTGGAGCCGGTGAGCGTGGGTCTCGCGGTATCATTGCAGCACTGGGGCCAG
ATGGTAAGCCCTCCCGTATCGTAGTTATCTACACGACGGGGAGTCAGGCAACTATGGATGAACGAAATAG
ACAGATCGCTGAGATAGGTGCCTCACTGATTAAGCATTGGTAACTGTCAGACCAAGTTTACTCATATATA
CTTTAGATTGATTTAAAACTTCATTTTTAATTTAAAAGGATCTAGGTGAAGATCCTTTTTGATAATCTCA
TGACCAAAATCCCTTAACGTGAGTTTTCGTTCCACTGAGCGTCAGACCCCGTAGAAAAGATCAAAGGATC
TTCTTGAGATCCTTTTTTTCTGCGCGTAATCTGCTGCTTGCAAACAAAAAAACCACCGCTACCAGCGGTG
GTTTGTTTGCCGGATCAAGAGCTACCAACTCTTTTTCCGAAGGTAACTGGCTTCAGCAGAGCGCAGATAC
CAAATACTGTTCTTCTAGTGTAGCCGTAGTTAGGCCACCACTTCAAGAACTCTGTAGCACCGCCTACATA
CCTCGCTCTGCTAATCCTGTTACCAGTGGCTGCTGCCAGTGGCGATAAGTCGTGTCTTACCGGGTTGGAC
TCAAGACGATAGTTACCGGATAAGGCGCAGCGGTCGGGCTGAACGGGGGGTTCGTGCACACAGCCCAGCT
TGGAGCGAACGACCTACACCGAACTGAGATACCTACAGCGTGAGCTATGAGAAAGCGCCACGCTTCCCGA
AGGGAGAAAGGCGGACAGGTATCCGGTAAGCGGCAGGGTCGGAACAGGAGAGCGCACGAGGGAGCTTCCA
GGGGGAAACGCCTGGTATCTTTATAGTCCTGTCGGGTTTCGCCACCTCTGACTTGAGCGTCGATTTTTGT
GATGCTCGTCAGGGGGGCGGAGCCTATGGAAAAACGCCAGCAACGCGGCCTTTTTACGGTTCCTGGCCTT
TTGCTGGCCTTTTGCTCACATGTTCTTTCCTGCGTTATCCCCTGATTCTGTGGATAACCGTATTACCGCC
TTTGAGTGAGCTGATACCGCTCGCCGCAGCCGAACGACCGAGCGCAGCGAGTCAGTGAGCGAGGAAGCGG
AAGAGCGCCCAATACGCAAACCGCCTCTCCCCGCGCGTTGGCCGATTCATTAATGCAGCTGGCACGACAG
GTTTCCCGACTGGAAAGCGGGCAGTGAGCGCAACGCAATTAATGTGAGTTAGCTCACTCATTAGGCACCC
CAGGCTTTACACTTTATGCTTCCGGCTCGTATGTTGTGTGGAATTGTGAGCGGATAACAATTTCACACAG
GAAACAGCTATGACATGATTACGAATTAA
Features (pLannotate 1.2.2; 20 found; start..end, strand, type, name):
     14..393     +  enhancer       CMV enhancer: human cytomegalovirus immediate early enhancer
    394..597     +  promoter       CMV promoter: human cytomegalovirus (CMV) immediate early promoter
    733..776     +  intron         CMV intron (fragment): modified intron A from human cytomegalovirus
    828..846     +  promoter       SP6 promoter: promoter for bacteriophage SP6 RNA polymerase
    850..887     +  CDS            IgH signal sequence (fragment): signal sequence from the mouse immunoglobulin heavy chain variable region
    956..1393    +  CDS            MAP1LC3C: MLP3C_HUMAN - Experimental evidence at protein level: Swiss-Prot protein existence level 1. Ubiquitin-like modifier that plays a crucial role in antibacterial autophagy (xenophagy) through the selective binding of CALCOCO2. Recruits all ATG8 family members to infecting bacteria such as S.Typhimurium (PubMed:23022382). May also play a role in aggrephagy, the macroautophagic degradation of ubiquitinated and aggregated proteins (PubMed:28404643). From Homo sapiens (Human).
   1456..1590    +  polyA_signal   SV40 poly(A) signal: SV40 polyadenylation signal
   1659..2016    +  promoter       SV40 promoter: SV40 enhancer and early promoter
   2035..2189    +  CDS            lacZα (fragment): LacZα fragment of β-galactosidase; lacZ fragment
   2195..2246    -  misc_feature   bom (fragment): basis of mobility region from pBR322
   2265..2645    +  rep_origin     M13 ori (sequence partly withheld): M13 bacteriophage origin of replication; arrow indicates direction of (+) strand synthesis
   2721..2770    -  misc_feature   bom (fragment): basis of mobility region from pBR322
   2872..2907    -  CDS            rop (fragment): Rop protein, which maintains plasmids at low copy number; rop
   3002..3106    +  promoter       AmpR promoter: bla
   3107..3967    +  CDS            AmpR: β-lactamase; bla; confers resistance to ampicillin, carbenicillin, and related antibiotics
   4138..4726    +  rep_origin     ori: high-copy-number ColE1/pMB1/pBR322/pUC origin of replication
   4909..5001    +  CDS            lacI (fragment): lac repressor; lacI; The lac repressor binds to the lac operator to inhibit transcription in E. coli. This inhibition can be relieved by adding lactose or isopropyl-β-D-thiogalactopyranoside (IPTG).
   5014..5035    +  protein_bind   CAP binding site: CAP binding activates transcription in the presence of cAMP. E. coli catabolite activator protein
   5050..5080    +  promoter       lac promoter: promoter for the E. coli lac operon
   5088..5104    +  protein_bind   lac operator: The lac repressor binds to the lac operator to inhibit transcription in E. coli. This inhibition can be relieved by adding lactose or isopropyl-β-D-thiogalactopyranoside (IPTG). lac repressor encoded by lacI
