[The description below was written by a language model from this plasmid's Addgene catalogue record and pLannotate feature annotations shown in this document.]
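Description:
HA-MAP1LC3C is a mammalian expression plasmid built on the pRK5 backbone that drives expression of human MAP1LC3C (LC3C, also known as ATG8J), a ubiquitin-like ATG8-family modifier involved in selective autophagy. The 5,143-nt sequence record shows the coding sequence placed downstream of the human cytomegalovirus immediate-early enhancer and promoter, followed by a fragment of CMV intron A and an SP6 phage promoter that could support in vitro transcription. An SV40 polyadenylation signal terminates the transcript. The catalogue lists an N-terminal HA tag and a C-terminal myc tag on the insert, which was cloned between NotI and XbaI sites. Neither tag was called as a separate feature in the automated annotation, so their exact positions cannot be confirmed from the table. A short fragment annotated as an IgH signal sequence lies just upstream of the open reading frame; it is a partial match, and the record does not indicate that it has any function.

For propagation in E. coli, the plasmid carries a high-copy ColE1/pUC-type origin and the β-lactamase gene under its own promoter, conferring ampicillin resistance. An M13 phage origin is also present, which allows single-stranded DNA production. The SV40 enhancer/early promoter region downstream of the poly(A) signal is a standard backbone element. The remaining annotations (lacZα, lacI, rop and bom fragments, the lac promoter and operator) are backbone remnants rather than functional cassettes. No mammalian selection marker is annotated, so the construct appears suited to transient transfection. The stated purpose is expression of LC3C, and the associated work concerns MTOR-regulated selective autophagy, where an epitope-tagged LC3C would be useful for detection or interaction studies.
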