Addgene plasmid #137758: HA-MAP1LC3C
Purpose: Expression of LC3C
Depositing lab: Carol Mercer. Depositing organization: University of Cincinnati. Publication: Mass spectrometry proteomics reveals a function for mammalian CALCOCO1 in MTOR-regulated selective autophagy. Stefely JA, Zhang Y, Freiberger EC, Kwiecien NW, Thomas HE, Davis AM, Lowry ND, Vincent CE, Shishkova E, Clark NA, Medvedovic M, Coon JJ, Pagliarini DJ, Mercer CA. Autophagy. 2020 Jan 23. doi: 10.1080/15548627.2020.1719746. PubMed 31971854.
Backbone
  Vector backbone: pRK5
  Vector type: Mammalian Expression
Growth in bacteria
  Bacterial resistance: Ampicillin, 100 μg/mL
  Growth temperature: 37°C
  Growth strain: DH5alpha
  Copy number: High Copy
Gene/Insert
  Gene/Insert name: MAP1LC3C
  Species: H. sapiens (human)
  Entrez Gene: MAP1LC3C (a.k.a. ATG8J, LC3C)
  Promoter: CMV
  Tag / fusion protein: HA (N terminal on insert); myc (C terminal on insert)
  Cloning method: Restriction Enzyme; 5′ cloning site NotI (unknown if destroyed); 3′ cloning site XbaI (unknown if destroyed)
Terms and licenses: Academic/Nonprofit Terms; Industry Terms: Not Available to Industry
How to cite: HA-MAP1LC3C was a gift from Carol Mercer (Addgene plasmid # 137758 ; http://n2t.net/addgene:137758 ; RRID:Addgene_137758)
